Addgene plasmid #80532: Rab11bb cds in pGem-T Easy
Purpose: Can be used for in situ hybridisation or other purposes
Depositing lab: Rob Parton. Depositing organization: University of Queensland, Institute for Molecular Bioscience. Publication: A plasmid library of full-length zebrafish rab proteins for in vivo cell biology. Hall TE, Martel N, Lo HP, Xiong Z, Parton RG. Cell Logist. 2017 Mar 1;7(1):e1301151. doi: 10.1080/21592799.2017.1301151. eCollection 2017. PubMed 28396820.
Backbone
  Vector backbone: pGemT easy
  Backbone manufacturer: Promega
Growth in bacteria
  Bacterial resistance: Ampicillin, 100 μg/mL
  Growth temperature: 37°C
  Growth strain: DH5alpha
  Copy number: High Copy
Gene/Insert
  Gene/Insert name: rab11bb
  Species: D. rerio (zebrafish)
  Entrez Gene: rab11bb (a.k.a. zgc:92772)
Terms and licenses: Academic/Nonprofit Terms; Industry Terms: Not Available to Industry
How to cite: Rab11bb cds in pGem-T Easy was a gift from Rob Parton (Addgene plasmid # 80532 ; http://n2t.net/addgene:80532 ; RRID:Addgene_80532)
