[The description below was written by a language model from this plasmid's Addgene catalogue record and pLannotate feature annotations shown in this document.]
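Description:
Rab11bb cds in pGem-T Easy is a small bacterial cloning plasmid (about 3.7 kb by the sequenced record) carrying the coding sequence of zebrafish (Danio rerio) rab11bb in the commercial pGEM-T Easy TA-cloning backbone. It is maintained in E. coli at high copy through a ColE1/pUC-type origin and selected with ampicillin via the β-lactamase gene and its native promoter. An f1 phage origin is also present, which in principle allows production of single-stranded DNA. The backbone's lac promoter, operator, CAP site and lacZα fragments flank the cloning site. In this vector they form the blue/white screening system, with lacZα interrupted by the insert.

The insert is annotated as a roughly 650 bp open reading frame matched by homology to human RAB11B, consistent with the zebrafish orthologue. Rab11-family small GTPases cycle between GDP- and GTP-bound states and regulate endocytic recycling and membrane trafficking. The coding sequence lies between opposing T7 and SP6 bacteriophage promoters and runs in the same direction as T7. In vitro transcription from T7 would therefore give sense RNA, and transcription from SP6 would give antisense RNA. This fits the stated use of the plasmid as a template for in situ hybridisation riboprobes. No eukaryotic promoter, tag or reporter is annotated, so the plasmid is not an expression vector for animal cells. It serves as a sequence-verified source of the rab11bb coding sequence for probe synthesis or subcloning, as part of a library of full-length zebrafish rab clones. The short annotated match to a hornet peptide next to the insert is most likely a spurious hit within polylinker sequence.
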