Features (pLannotate 1.2.2; 14 found; start..end, strand, type, name):
    197..785     -  rep_origin     ori: high-copy-number ColE1/pMB1/pBR322/pUC origin of replication
    956..1816    -  CDS            AmpR: β-lactamase; bla; confers resistance to ampicillin, carbenicillin, and related antibiotics
   1817..1921    -  promoter       AmpR promoter: bla
   1948..1998    +  misc_feature   bom (fragment): basis of mobility region from pBR322
   2026..2454    -  rep_origin     f1 ori (sequence partly withheld): f1 bacteriophage origin of replication; arrow indicates direction of (+) strand synthesis
   2458..2615    -  CDS            lacZα (fragment): LacZα fragment of β-galactosidase; lacZ fragment
   2618..2636    +  promoter       T7 promoter: promoter for bacteriophage T7 RNA polymerase
   2698..3351    +  CDS            RAB11B: RB11B_HUMAN - Also known as YPT3. Experimental evidence at protein level: Swiss-Prot protein existence level 1. The small GTPases Rab are key regulators of intracellular membrane trafficking, from the formation of transport vesicles to their fusion with membranes. Rabs cycle between an inactive GDP-bound form and an active GTP-bound form that is able to recruit to membranes different set of downstream effectors directly responsible for vesicle formation, movement, tethering and fusion. The small Rab GTPase RAB11B plays a role in endocytic recycling, regulating apical recycling of several trans
   3357..3434    -  CDS            VESPI_VESMG (fragment): Experimental evidence at protein level: Swiss-Prot protein existence level 1. Shows contractile activity on isolated ileum smooth muscle. From Vespa magnifica (Hornet).
   3446..3464    -  promoter       SP6 promoter: promoter for bacteriophage SP6 RNA polymerase
   3506..3522    -  protein_bind   lac operator: The lac repressor binds to the lac operator to inhibit transcription in E. coli. This inhibition can be relieved by adding lactose or isopropyl-β-D-thiogalactopyranoside (IPTG). lac repressor encoded by lacI
   3530..3560    -  promoter       lac promoter: promoter for the E. coli lac operon
   3575..3596    -  protein_bind   CAP binding site: CAP binding activates transcription in the presence of cAMP. E. coli catabolite activator protein
   3609..14      -  CDS            lacI (fragment) (across the origin): lac repressor; lacI; The lac repressor binds to the lac operator to inhibit transcription in E. coli. This inhibition can be relieved by adding lactose or isopropyl-β-D-thiogalactopyranoside (IPTG).
>Addgene plasmid #80532 | Rab11bb cds in pGem-T Easy | addgene full sequence | sequence record 176735 | Addgene NGS Result
TGCGTATTGGGCGCTCTTCCGCTTCCTCGCTCACTGACTCGCTGCGCTCGGTCGTTCGGCTGCGGCGAGC
GGTATCAGCTCACTCAAAGGCGGTAATACGGTTATCCACAGAATCAGGGGATAACGCAGGAAAGAACATG
TGAGCAAAAGGCCAGCAAAAGGCCAGGAACCGTAAAAAGGCCGCGTTGCTGGCGTTTTTCCATAGGCTCC
GCCCCCCTGACGAGCATCACAAAAATCGACGCTCAAGTCAGAGGTGGCGAAACCCGACAGGACTATAAAG
ATACCAGGCGTTTCCCCCTGGAAGCTCCCTCGTGCGCTCTCCTGTTCCGACCCTGCCGCTTACCGGATAC
CTGTCCGCCTTTCTCCCTTCGGGAAGCGTGGCGCTTTCTCATAGCTCACGCTGTAGGTATCTCAGTTCGG
TGTAGGTCGTTCGCTCCAAGCTGGGCTGTGTGCACGAACCCCCCGTTCAGCCCGACCGCTGCGCCTTATC
CGGTAACTATCGTCTTGAGTCCAACCCGGTAAGACACGACTTATCGCCACTGGCAGCAGCCACTGGTAAC
AGGATTAGCAGAGCGAGGTATGTAGGCGGTGCTACAGAGTTCTTGAAGTGGTGGCCTAACTACGGCTACA
CTAGAAGAACAGTATTTGGTATCTGCGCTCTGCTGAAGCCAGTTACCTTCGGAAAAAGAGTTGGTAGCTC
TTGATCCGGCAAACAAACCACCGCTGGTAGCGGTGGTTTTTTTGTTTGCAAGCAGCAGATTACGCGCAGA
AAAAAAGGATCTCAAGAAGATCCTTTGATCTTTTCTACGGGGTCTGACGCTCAGTGGAACGAAAACTCAC
GTTAAGGGATTTTGGTCATGAGATTATCAAAAAGGATCTTCACCTAGATCCTTTTAAATTAAAAATGAAG
TTTTAAATCAATCTAAAGTATATATGAGTAAACTTGGTCTGACAGTTACCAATGCTTAATCAGTGAGGCA
CCTATCTCAGCGATCTGTCTATTTCGTTCATCCATAGTTGCCTGACTCCCCGTCGTGTAGATAACTACGA
TACGGGAGGGCTTACCATCTGGCCCCAGTGCTGCAATGATACCGCGAGACCCACGCTCACCGGCTCCAGA
TTTATCAGCAATAAACCAGCCAGCCGGAAGGGCCGAGCGCAGAAGTGGTCCTGCAACTTTATCCGCCTCC
ATCCAGTCTATTAATTGTTGCCGGGAAGCTAGAGTAAGTAGTTCGCCAGTTAATAGTTTGCGCAACGTTG
TTGCCATTGCTACAGGCATCGTGGTGTCACGCTCGTCGTTTGGTATGGCTTCATTCAGCTCCGGTTCCCA
ACGATCAAGGCGAGTTACATGATCCCCCATGTTGTGCAAAAAAGCGGTTAGCTCCTTCGGTCCTCCGATC
GTTGTCAGAAGTAAGTTGGCCGCAGTGTTATCACTCATGGTTATGGCAGCACTGCATAATTCTCTTACTG
TCATGCCATCCGTAAGATGCTTTTCTGTGACTGGTGAGTACTCAACCAAGTCATTCTGAGAATAGTGTAT
GCGGCGACCGAGTTGCTCTTGCCCGGCGTCAATACGGGATAATACCGCGCCACATAGCAGAACTTTAAAA
GTGCTCATCATTGGAAAACGTTCTTCGGGGCGAAAACTCTCAAGGATCTTACCGCTGTTGAGATCCAGTT
CGATGTAACCCACTCGTGCACCCAACTGATCTTCAGCATCTTTTACTTTCACCAGCGTTTCTGGGTGAGC
AAAAACAGGAAGGCAAAATGCCGCAAAAAAGGGAATAAGGGCGACACGGAAATGTTGAATACTCATACTC
TTCCTTTTTCAATATTATTGAAGCATTTATCAGGGTTATTGTCTCATGAGCGGATACATATTTGAATGTA
TTTAGAAAAATAAACAAATAGGGGTTCCGCGCACATTTCCCCGAAAAGTGCCACCTGATGCGGTGTGAAA
TACCGCACAGATGCGTAAGGAGAAAATACCGCATCAGGAAATTGTAAGCGTTAATATTTTGTTAAAATTC
GCGTTAAATTTTTGTTAAATCAGCTCATTTTTTAACCAATAGGCCGAAATCGGCAAAATCCCTTATAAAT
CAAAAGAATAGACCGAGATAGGGT
[37 nt withheld, positions 2125-2161]
AAAGAACGTGGACTCCAACGTCAAAGG
[49 nt withheld, positions 2189-2237]
T
[91 nt withheld, positions 2239-2329]
G
[124 nt withheld, positions 2331-2454]
CCATTCGCCATTCAGGCTGCGCAACTGTTGGGAAGGGCGATCGGTGCGGGCCTCTTCGCTATTACGCCAG
CTGGCGAAAGGGGGATGTGCTGCAAGGCGATTAAGTTGGGTAACGCCAGGGTTTTCCCAGTCACGACGTT
GTAAAACGACGGCCAGTGAATTGTAATACGACTCACTATAGGGCGAATTGGGCCCGACGTCGCATGCTCC
CGGCCGCCATGGCGGCCGCGGGAATTCGATTAAATGGCCAACAGAGACGATGAATACGATTTCTTGTTCA
AAGTCGTTCTCATCGGAGATTCAGGCGTCGGGAAGAGTAACCTGCTGTCGAGATTCACACGAAACGAGTT
TAACCTGGAGAGCAAGAGCACGATAGGAGTGGAGTTCGCCACCAGGAGTATTCAGGTGGATGGAAAGACC
ATAAAAGCACAGATCTGGGATACGGCTGGACAGGAGCGATACAGAGCCATCACTTCTGCATATTATCGTG
GAGCGGTCGGTGCGCTGCTGGTGTACGACATCGCCAAACACCTTACCTATGAGAACGTGGAGCGCTGGCT
GAAAGAGCTGCGAGATCACGCTGACAACAACATCGTCATTATGCTGGTTGGGAATAAGAGTGACCTGCGG
CACCTGAGGGCCGTGCCCACTGATGAGGCCCGCGCTTTCGCAGAGAAGAATAACCTGTCATTCATCGAGA
CGTCAGCTCTGGACTCAACTAATGTTGAAGAGGCATTCAAAAACATCCTAACAGAAATCTACCGTATCGT
ATCACAGAAGCAGATAGCGGAGCGGTCGGCTCATGACGAGTCTCCCGGAAATAACGTTGTGGACATCAGT
GTCCCGCCCACCACAGACGGACAGAAGAGCAACAAACTGCAGTGCTGCCAAAACCTGTAACCACAGCGAC
CAATCACTAGTGAATTCGCGGCCGCCTGCAGGTCGACCATATGGGAGAGCTCCCAACGCGTTGGATGCAT
AGCTTGAGTATTCTATAGTGTCACCTAAATAGCTTGGCGTAATCATGGTCATAGCTGTTTCCTGTGTGAA
ATTGTTATCCGCTCACAATTCCACACAACATACGAGCCGGAAGCATAAAGTGTAAAGCCTGGGGTGCCTA
ATGAGTGAGCTAACTCACATTAATTGCGTTGCGCTCACTGCCCGCTTTCCAGTCGGGAAACCTGTCGTGC
CAGCTGCATTAATGAATCGGCCAACGCGCGGGGAGAGGCGGTT
